Addgene plasmid #206162: 10X PRE TK luc
Purpose: Luciferase reporter construct containing 10 consensus PGR binding sites upstream of a minimal TK promoter, derived from Addgene #11350
Depositing lab: Renee van Amerongen. Depositing organization: University of Amsterdam. Publication: A molecular toolbox to study progesterone receptor signaling. Aarts MT, Wagner M, van der Wal T, van Boxtel AL, van Amerongen R. J Mammary Gland Biol Neoplasia. 2023 Nov 29;28(1):24. doi: 10.1007/s10911-023-09550-0. PubMed 38019315.
Backbone
  Vector backbone: same as Addgene #11350
  Backbone size w/o insert (bp): 4805
  Total vector size (bp): 6925
  Vector type: Mammalian Expression, Luciferase
Growth in bacteria
  Bacterial resistance: Ampicillin, 100 μg/mL
  Growth temperature: 37°C
  Growth strain: DH5alpha
  Copy number: High Copy
Gene/Insert
  Gene/Insert name: 10X PRE TK luciferase
  Species: H. sapiens (human), Synthetic; firefly luciferase, minimal promotor is from HSV TK, PRE is human PGR binding site
  Insert size (bp): 2114
  Promoter: min TK
  Cloning method: Restriction Enzyme; 5′ cloning site BamHI (destroyed during cloning); 3′ cloning site BamHI (not destroyed)
  Sequencing primers: 5′ M13 forward; 3′ LucNrev
Resource information
  A portion of this plasmid was derived from a plasmid made by: based on Addgene #11350
Terms and licenses: Academic/Nonprofit Terms; Industry Terms: Not Available to Industry
How to cite: 10X PRE TK luc was a gift from Renee van Amerongen (Addgene plasmid # 206162 ; http://n2t.net/addgene:206162 ; RRID:Addgene_206162)
