[The description below was written by a language model from this plasmid's Addgene catalogue record and pLannotate feature annotations shown in this document.]
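Description:
10X PRE TK luc is a 6,925 bp mammalian luciferase reporter plasmid designed to read out progesterone receptor (PGR) transcriptional activity. It was derived from an earlier PRE-TK-luciferase reporter and retains that plasmid's backbone, which the record does not name. In E. coli it is maintained at high copy through a ColE1/pUC-type origin and selected with ampicillin via the β-lactamase gene and its native promoter. The backbone also carries an f1 phage origin flanked by M13 gene fragments, along with remnants of pUC/pBR322-type cloning vectors (lacZα and polylinker fragments, lac promoter/operator, CAP site, and partial lacI, rop and bom sequences). These are cloning relics with no role in the reporter's function.

The payload is a roughly 2.1 kb cassette in which ten copies of a consensus human progesterone response element (PRE) sit upstream of a minimal herpes simplex virus thymidine kinase promoter, which drives the firefly (Photinus pyralis) luciferase coding sequence. The PRE array itself is not annotated in the feature table, but it is described in the catalogue entry and would fall in the unannotated stretch between the polylinker remnant and the mini-TK promoter. Downstream of luciferase lies an SV40-derived region containing the small t intron and SV40 polyadenylation signal, which provides splicing and 3′ end processing; the small t, large T and NLS annotations there are fragments of this viral segment rather than expressed products. Because the minimal TK promoter has low basal activity on its own, luciferase output depends on ligand-activated PGR binding the multimerised PREs. The plasmid can therefore be transfected into mammalian cells to quantify progesterone receptor signalling, as part of a toolbox developed for this purpose.
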