Features (pLannotate 1.2.2; 21 found; start..end, strand, type, name):
    184..772     -  rep_origin     ori: high-copy-number ColE1/pMB1/pBR322/pUC origin of replication
    943..1803    -  CDS            AmpR: β-lactamase; bla; confers resistance to ampicillin, carbenicillin, and related antibiotics
   1804..1908    -  promoter       AmpR promoter: bla
   2003..2038    +  CDS            rop (fragment): Rop protein, which maintains plasmids at low copy number; rop
   2140..2239    +  misc_feature   bom (fragment): basis of mobility region from pBR322
   2247..2650    -  CDS            M13 gene II (fragment) (sequence partly withheld): pII; II; replication
   2740..3168    -  rep_origin     f1 ori (sequence partly withheld): f1 bacteriophage origin of replication; arrow indicates direction of (+) strand synthesis
   3156..3461    -  CDS            M13 gene IV (fragment) (sequence partly withheld): pIV; IV; phage assembly
   3472..3626    -  CDS            lacZα (fragment): LacZα fragment of β-galactosidase; lacZ fragment
   3629..3663    -  misc_feature   MCS (fragment): pUC18/19 multiple cloning site
   4010..4072    +  promoter       Mini-TK promoter: minimal herpes simplex virus (HSV) thymidine kinase promoter
   4132..5781    +  CDS            LUCI_PHOPY: Experimental evidence at protein level: Swiss-Prot protein existence level 1. Produces green light with a wavelength of 562 nm. From Photinus pyralis (Common eastern firefly) (Lampyris pyralis).
   5839..5913    +  CDS            small t antigen (fragment): SV40 (simian virus 40) small t antigen
   5915..5980    +  intron         small t intron: SV40 (simian virus 40) small t antigen intron
   6110..6130    +  CDS            SV40 NLS: nuclear localization signal of SV40 (simian virus 40) large T antigen
   6449..6532    +  CDS            large T antigen (fragment): large T antigen from SV40 (simian virus 40)
   6555..6689    +  polyA_signal   SV40 poly(A) signal: SV40 polyadenylation signal
   6731..6747    -  protein_bind   lac operator: The lac repressor binds to the lac operator to inhibit transcription in E. coli. This inhibition can be relieved by adding lactose or isopropyl-β-D-thiogalactopyranoside (IPTG). lac repressor encoded by lacI
   6755..6785    -  promoter       lac promoter: promoter for the E. coli lac operon
   6800..6821    -  protein_bind   CAP binding site: CAP binding activates transcription in the presence of cAMP. E. coli catabolite activator protein
   6834..1       -  CDS            lacI (fragment) (across the origin): lac repressor; lacI; The lac repressor binds to the lac operator to inhibit transcription in E. coli. This inhibition can be relieved by adding lactose or isopropyl-β-D-thiogalactopyranoside (IPTG).
>Addgene plasmid #206162 | 10X PRE TK luc | addgene full sequence | sequence record 414739 | Addgene NGS Result
CTCTTCCGCTTCCTCGCTCACTGACTCGCTGCGCTCGGTCGTTCGGCTGCGGCGAGCGGTATCAGCTCAC
TCAAAGGCGGTAATACGGTTATCCACAGAATCAGGGGATAACGCAGGAAAGAACATGTGAGCAAAAGGCC
AGCAAAAGGCCAGGAACCGTAAAAAGGCCGCGTTGCTGGCGTTTTTCCATAGGCTCCGCCCCCCTGACGA
GCATCACAAAAATCGACGCTCAAGTCAGAGGTGGCGAAACCCGACAGGACTATAAAGATACCAGGCGTTT
CCCCCTGGAAGCTCCCTCGTGCGCTCTCCTGTTCCGACCCTGCCGCTTACCGGATACCTGTCCGCCTTTC
TCCCTTCGGGAAGCGTGGCGCTTTCTCATAGCTCACGCTGTAGGTATCTCAGTTCGGTGTAGGTCGTTCG
CTCCAAGCTGGGCTGTGTGCACGAACCCCCCGTTCAGCCCGACCGCTGCGCCTTATCCGGTAACTATCGT
CTTGAGTCCAACCCGGTAAGACACGACTTATCGCCACTGGCAGCAGCCACTGGTAACAGGATTAGCAGAG
CGAGGTATGTAGGCGGTGCTACAGAGTTCTTGAAGTGGTGGCCTAACTACGGCTACACTAGAAGAACAGT
ATTTGGTATCTGCGCTCTGCTGAAGCCAGTTACCTTCGGAAAAAGAGTTGGTAGCTCTTGATCCGGCAAA
CAAACCACCGCTGGTAGCGGTGGTTTTTTTGTTTGCAAGCAGCAGATTACGCGCAGAAAAAAAGGATCTC
AAGAAGATCCTTTGATCTTTTCTACGGGGTCTGACGCTCAGTGGAACGAAAACTCACGTTAAGGGATTTT
GGTCATGAGATTATCAAAAAGGATCTTCACCTAGATCCTTTTAAATTAAAAATGAAGTTTTAAATCAATC
TAAAGTATATATGAGTAAACTTGGTCTGACAGTTACCAATGCTTAATCAGTGAGGCACCTATCTCAGCGA
TCTGTCTATTTCGTTCATCCATAGTTGCCTGACTCCCCGTCGTGTAGATAACTACGATACGGGAGGGCTT
ACCATCTGGCCCCAGTGCTGCAATGATACCGCGAGACCCACGCTCACCGGCTCCAGATTTATCAGCAATA
AACCAGCCAGCCGGAAGGGCCGAGCGCAGAAGTGGTCCTGCAACTTTATCCGCCTCCATCCAGTCTATTA
ATTGTTGCCGGGAAGCTAGAGTAAGTAGTTCGCCAGTTAATAGTTTGCGCAACGTTGTTGCCATTGCTAC
AGGCATCGTGGTGTCACGCTCGTCGTTTGGTATGGCTTCATTCAGCTCCGGTTCCCAACGATCAAGGCGA
GTTACATGATCCCCCATGTTGTGCAAAAAAGCGGTTAGCTCCTTCGGTCCTCCGATCGTTGTCAGAAGTA
AGTTGGCCGCAGTGTTATCACTCATGGTTATGGCAGCACTGCATAATTCTCTTACTGTCATGCCATCCGT
AAGATGCTTTTCTGTGACTGGTGAGTACTCAACCAAGTCATTCTGAGAATAGTGTATGCGGCGACCGAGT
TGCTCTTGCCCGGCGTCAATACGGGATAATACCGCGCCACATAGCAGAACTTTAAAAGTGCTCATCATTG
GAAAACGTTCTTCGGGGCGAAAACTCTCAAGGATCTTACCGCTGTTGAGATCCAGTTCGATGTAACCCAC
TCGTGCACCCAACTGATCTTCAGCATCTTTTACTTTCACCAGCGTTTCTGGGTGAGCAAAAACAGGAAGG
CAAAATGCCGCAAAAAAGGGAATAAGGGCGACACGGAAATGTTGAATACTCATACTCTTCCTTTTTCAAT
ATTATTGAAGCATTTATCAGGGTTATTGTCTCATGAGCGGATACATATTTGAATGTATTTAGAAAAATAA
ACAAATAGGGGTTCCGCGCACATTTCCCCGAAAAGTGCCACCTGACGTCTAAGAAACCATTATTATCATG
ACATTAACCTATAAAAATAGGCGTATCACGAGGCCCTTTCGTCTCGCGCGTTTCGGTGATGACGGTGAAA
ACCTCTGACACATGCAGCTCCCGGAGACGGTCACAGCTTGTCTGTAAGCGGATGCCGGGAGCAGACAAGC
CCGTCAGGGCGCGTCAGCGGGTGTTGGCGGGTGTCGGGGCTGGCTTAACTATGCGGCATCAGAGCAGATT
GTACTGAGAGTGCACCATATGCGGTGTGAAATACCGCACAGATGCGTAAGGAGAAAATACCGCATCAGGC
GATTCCAACATCCAATAAATCATACAGGCAAGGCAAAGAA
[83 nt withheld, positions 2281-2363]
GGGAGAAGCCTTTATTTCAACGCAA
[44 nt withheld, positions 2389-2432]
TGAGTAATGTGTAGGT
[44 nt withheld, positions 2449-2492]
A
[69 nt withheld, positions 2494-2562]
CTACAAAGGCTATCAGGTCATTGCCTGAG
[100 nt withheld, positions 2592-2691]
AGATTGTATAAGCAAATATTTAAATTGTAAGCGTTAATATTTTGTTAAAATTCGCGTTAAATTTTTGTTA
AATCAGCTCATTTTTTAACCAATAGGCCGAAATCGGCAAAATCCCTTATAAATCAAAAGAATAGACCGAG
ATAGGGT
[37 nt withheld, positions 2839-2875]
AAAGAACGTGGACTCCAACGTCAAAGG
[49 nt withheld, positions 2903-2951]
T
[91 nt withheld, positions 2953-3043]
G
[378 nt withheld, positions 3045-3422]
G
[38 nt withheld, positions 3424-3461]
GGAATCGCCATTCGCCATTCAGGCTGCGCAACTGTTGGGAAGGGCGATCGGTGCGGGCCTCTTCGCTATT
ACGCCAGCTGGCGAAAGGGGGATGTGCTGCAAGGCGATTAAGTTGGGTAACGCCAGGGTTTTCCCAGTCA
CGACGTTGTAAAACGACGGCCAGTGCCAAGCTTGCATGCCTGCAGGTCGACTCTAGAGGATCTGTAGCTA
GAACATCCTGTACAGTATCCGTAGCTAGAACATCCTGTACAGGATCTGTAGCTAGAACATCCTGTACAGT
ATCCGTAGCTAGAACATCCTGTACAGGATCTGTAGCTAGAACATCCTGTACAGTATCCGTAGCTAGAACA
TCCTGTACAGGATCTGTAGCTAGAACATCCTGTACAGTATCCGTAGCTAGAACATCCTGTACAGGATCTG
TAGCTAGAACATCCTGTACAGTATCCGTAGCTAGAACATCCTGTACAGGATCCGGCCCCGCCCAGCGTCT
TGTCATTGGCGAATTCGAACACGCAGATGCAGTCGGGGCGGCGCGGTCCGAGGTCCACTTCGCATATTAA
GGTGACGCGTGTGGCCTCGAACACCGAGCGACCCTGCAGCGACCCGCTTAACAGCGTCAACAGCGTGCCG
CAGATCTCGAGGAGCTTGGCATTCCGGTACTGTTGGTAAAATGGAAGACGCCAAAAACATAAAGAAAGGC
CCGGCGCCATTCTATCCTCTAGAGGATGGAACCGCTGGAGAGCAACTGCATAAGGCTATGAAGAGATACG
CCCTGGTTCCTGGAACAATTGCTTTTACAGATGCACATATCGAGGTGAACATCACGTACGCGGAATACTT
CGAAATGTCCGTTCGGTTGGCAGAAGCTATGAAACGATATGGGCTGAATACAAATCACAGAATCGTCGTA
TGCAGTGAAAACTCTCTTCAATTCTTTATGCCGGTGTTGGGCGCGTTATTTATCGGAGTTGCAGTTGCGC
CCGCGAACGACATTTATAATGAACGTGAATTGCTCAACAGTATGAACATTTCGCAGCCTACCGTAGTGTT
TGTTTCCAAAAAGGGGTTGCAAAAAATTTTGAACGTGCAAAAAAAATTACCAATAATCCAGAAAATTATT
ATCATGGATTCTAAAACGGATTACCAGGGATTTCAGTCGATGTACACGTTCGTCACATCTCATCTACCTC
CCGGTTTTAATGAATACGATTTTGTACCAGAGTCCTTTGATCGTGACAAAACAATTGCACTGATAATGAA
TTCCTCTGGATCTACTGGGTTACCTAAGGGTGTGGCCCTTCCGCATAGAACTGCCTGCGTCAGATTCTCG
CATGCCAGAGATCCTATTTTTGGCAATCAAATCATTCCGGATACTGCGATTTTAAGTGTTGTTCCATTCC
ATCACGGTTTTGGAATGTTTACTACACTCGGATATTTGATATGTGGATTTCGAGTCGTCTTAATGTATAG
ATTTGAAGAAGAGCTGTTTTTACGATCCCTTCAGGATTACAAAATTCAAAGTGCGTTGCTAGTACCAACC
CTATTTTCATTCTTCGCCAAAAGCACTCTGATTGACAAATACGATTTATCTAATTTACACGAAATTGCTT
CTGGGGGCGCACCTCTTTCGAAAGAAGTCGGGGAAGCGGTTGCAAAACGCTTCCATCTTCCAGGGATACG
ACAAGGATATGGGCTCACTGAGACTACATCAGCTATTCTGATTACACCCGAGGGGGATGATAAACCGGGC
GCGGTCGGTAAAGTTGTTCCATTTTTTGAAGCGAAGGTTGTGGATCTGGATACCGGGAAAACGCTGGGCG
TTAATCAGAGAGGCGAATTATGTGTCAGAGGACCTATGATTATGTCCGGTTATGTAAACAATCCGGAAGC
GACCAACGCCTTGATTGACAAGGATGGATGGCTACATTCTGGAGACATAGCTTACTGGGACGAAGACGAA
CACTTCTTCATAGTTGACCGCTTGAAGTCTTTAATTAAATACAAAGGATATCAGGTGGCCCCCGCTGAAT
TGGAATCGATATTGTTACAACACCCCAACATCTTCGACGCGGGCGTGGCAGGTCTTCCCGACGATGACGC
CGGTGAACTTCCCGCCGCCGTTGTTGTTTTGGAGCACGGAAAGACGATGACGGAAAAAGAGATCGTGGAT
TACGTCGCCAGTCAAGTAACAACCGCGAAAAAGTTGCGCGGAGGAGTTGTGTTTGTGGACGAAGTACCGA
AAGGTCTTACCGGAAAACTCGACGCAAGAAAAATCAGAGAGATCCTCATAAAGGCCAAGAAGGGCGGAAA
GTCCAAATTGTAAAATGTAACTGTATTCAGCGATGACGAAATTCTTAGCTATTGTAATACTCTAGAGGAT
CTTTGTGAAGGAACCTTACTTCTGTGGTGTGACATAATTGGACAAACTACCTACAGAGATTTAAAGCTCT
AAGGTAAATATAAAATTTTTAAGTGTATAATGTGTTAAACTACTGATTCTAATTGTTTGTGTATTTTAGA
TTCCAACCTATGGAACTGATGAATGGGAGCAGTGGTGGAATGCCTTTAATGAGGAAAACCTGTTTTGCTC
AGAAGAAATGCCATCTAGTGATGATGAGGCTACTGCTGACTCTCAACATTCTACTCCTCCAAAAAAGAAG
AGAAAGGTAGAAGACCCCAAGGACTTTCCTTCAGAATTGCTAAGTTTTTTGAGTCATGCTGTGTTTAGTA
ATAGAACTCTTGCTTGCTTTGCTATTTACACCACAAAGGAAAAAGCTGCACTGCTATACAAGAAAATTAT
GGAAAAATATTCTGTAACCTTTATAAGTAGGCATAACAGTTATAATCATAACATACTGTTTTTTCTTACT
CCACACAGGCATAGAGTGTCTGCTATTAATAACTATGCTCAAAAATTGTGTACCTTTAGCTTTTTAATTT
GTAAAGGGGTTAATAAGGAATATTTGATGTATAGTGCCTTGACTAGAGATCATAATCAGCCATACCACAT
TTGTAGAGGTTTTACTTGCTTTAAAAAACCTCCCACACCTCCCCCTGAACCTGAAACATAAAATGAATGC
AATTGTTGTTGTTAACTTGTTTATTGCAGCTTATAATGGTTACAAATAAAGCAATAGCATCACAAATTTC
ACAAATAAAGCATTTTTTTCACTGCATTCTAGTTGTGGTTTGTCCAAACTCATCAATGTATCTTATCATG
TCTGGATCGGGAATTCGTAATCATGGTCATAGCTGTTTCCTGTGTGAAATTGTTATCCGCTCACAATTCC
ACACAACATACGAGCCGGAAGCATAAAGTGTAAAGCCTGGGGTGCCTAATGAGTGAGCTAACTCACATTA
ATTGCGTTGCGCTCACTGCCCGCTTTCCAGTCGGGAAACCTGTCGTGCCAGCTGCATTAATGAATCGGCC
AACGCGCGGGGAGAGGCGGTTTGCGTATTGGGCG
